Addgene plasmid #171375: pcDNA3.1(-)-Gαi3-YFP (Citrine variant, b/c loop insert)
Purpose: For the mammalian expression of rat Gαi3 internally tagged with YFP
Depositing lab: Mikel Garcia-Marcos. Depositing organization: Boston University Medical Campus. Publication: Dominant-negative Galpha subunits are a mechanism of dysregulated heterotrimeric G protein signaling in human disease. Marivin A, Leyme A, Parag-Sharma K, DiGiacomo V, Cheung AY, Nguyen LT, Dominguez I, Garcia-Marcos M. Sci Signal. 2016 Apr 12;9(423):ra37. doi: 10.1126/scisignal.aad2429. PubMed 27072656.
Backbone
  Vector backbone: pcDNA3.1(-)
  Backbone size w/o insert (bp): 5428
  Total vector size (bp): 7216
  Vector type: Mammalian Expression
Growth in bacteria
  Bacterial resistance: Ampicillin, 100 μg/mL
  Growth temperature: 37°C
  Growth strain: DH5alpha
  Copy number: High Copy
Gene/Insert
  Gene/Insert name: Gai3-YFP
  Species: R. norvegicus (rat), Synthetic
  Insert size (bp): 1788
  Promoter: CMV
  Tag / fusion protein: YFP
  Cloning method: Gibson Cloning
  Sequencing primers: 5′ CMV-F
Terms and licenses: Academic/Nonprofit Terms; Industry Terms: Not Available to Industry
How to cite: pcDNA3.1(-)-Gαi3-YFP (Citrine variant, b/c loop insert) was a gift from Mikel Garcia-Marcos (Addgene plasmid # 171375 ; http://n2t.net/addgene:171375 ; RRID:Addgene_171375)
