[The description below was written by a language model from this plasmid's Addgene catalogue record and pLannotate feature annotations shown in this document.]
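Description:
pcDNA3.1(-)-Gαi3-YFP (Citrine variant, b/c loop insert) is a mammalian expression plasmid for producing rat Gαi3 carrying an internal yellow fluorescent protein tag. It is maintained in E. coli as a high-copy plasmid through a ColE1/pUC-type origin and is selected with ampicillin via the β-lactamase gene. An f1 origin is also present.

The expression cassette is driven by the human CMV immediate-early enhancer and promoter and is terminated by the bovine growth hormone polyadenylation signal. A T7 promoter sits just upstream of the coding region. In the feature table the open reading frame appears as three consecutive segments on the same strand: a short N-terminal G-alpha fragment, the complete Citrine coding sequence, and a longer C-terminal G-alpha fragment. The automated tool labelled the flanking pieces by homology to other G-alpha proteins (Dictyostelium and turkey entries). These are best read as the two halves of rat Gαi3 split by the fluorescent protein, consistent with the stated insertion in the b/c loop. Placing the tag internally rather than at either terminus is a common design for G-alpha subunits, whose ends are important for lipid modification and for receptor and effector coupling.

The record has two discrepancies. The sequenced record is 6,867 nt, whereas the catalogue lists 7,216 bp. The annotated mammalian selection cassette (SV40 promoter, EM7 promoter, SV40 poly(A)) carries a bleomycin/Zeocin resistance gene rather than the neomycin marker usual for standard pcDNA3.1, which suggests a Zeocin-type backbone variant. The stated purpose is expression of fluorescent Gαi3 in mammalian cells. This suits localisation imaging or resonance-energy-transfer assays of heterotrimeric G protein signalling, although the record does not specify an assay.
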