Features (pLannotate 1.2.2; 23 found; start..end, strand, type, name):
     86..415     -  promoter       SV40 promoter: SV40 enhancer and early promoter
    429..857     -  rep_origin     f1 ori (sequence partly withheld): f1 bacteriophage origin of replication; arrow indicates direction of (+) strand synthesis
    878..899     -  promoter       SV40 promoter (fragment): SV40 enhancer and early promoter
    903..1127    -  polyA_signal   bGH poly(A) signal: bovine growth hormone polyadenylation signal
   1288..1992    -  CDS            GNA11 (fragment): GNA11_MELGA - Experimental evidence at protein level: Swiss-Prot protein existence level 1. Guanine nucleotide-binding proteins (G proteins) are involved as modulators or transducers in various transmembrane signaling systems. Acts as an activator of phospholipase C. From Meleagris gallopavo (Wild turkey).
   2002..2718    -  CDS            Citrine: Citrine is a basic (constitutively fluorescent) yellow fluorescent protein published in 2001, derived from Aequorea victoria. It has moderate acid sensitivity.
   2779..3021    -  CDS            gpaD (fragment): GPA4_DICDI - Experimental evidence at protein level: Swiss-Prot protein existence level 1. Guanine nucleotide-binding proteins (G proteins) are involved as modulators or transducers in various transmembrane signaling systems. G alpha-4 plays a role in morphogenesis of the multicellular structure. From Dictyostelium discoideum (Slime mold).
   3127..3145    -  promoter       T7 promoter: promoter for bacteriophage T7 RNA polymerase
   3161..3194    -  LTR            5' LTR (truncated) (fragment): truncated 5' long terminal repeat (LTR) from HIV-1
   3190..3393    -  promoter       CMV promoter: human cytomegalovirus (CMV) immediate early promoter
   3394..3773    -  enhancer       CMV enhancer: human cytomegalovirus immediate early enhancer
   3928..3980    +  misc_feature   bom (fragment): basis of mobility region from pBR322
   4039..4143    +  promoter       AmpR promoter: bla
   4144..5004    +  CDS            AmpR: β-lactamase; bla; confers resistance to ampicillin, carbenicillin, and related antibiotics
   5175..5763    +  rep_origin     ori: high-copy-number ColE1/pMB1/pBR322/pUC origin of replication
   5946..6038    +  CDS            lacI (fragment): lac repressor; lacI; The lac repressor binds to the lac operator to inhibit transcription in E. coli. This inhibition can be relieved by adding lactose or isopropyl-β-D-thiogalactopyranoside (IPTG).
   6051..6072    +  protein_bind   CAP binding site: CAP binding activates transcription in the presence of cAMP. E. coli catabolite activator protein
   6087..6117    +  promoter       lac promoter: promoter for the E. coli lac operon
   6125..6141    +  protein_bind   lac operator: The lac repressor binds to the lac operator to inhibit transcription in E. coli. This inhibition can be relieved by adding lactose or isopropyl-β-D-thiogalactopyranoside (IPTG). lac repressor encoded by lacI
   6214..6335    -  polyA_signal   SV40 poly(A) signal: SV40 polyadenylation signal
   6330..6455    -  CDS            ble (fragment): BLE_KLEPN - Experimental evidence at protein level: Swiss-Prot protein existence level 1. Binding protein with a strong affinity to the bleomycin family of antibiotics. Binds to CL990; an antimitotic-antibiotic compound. From Klebsiella pneumoniae.
   6465..6839    -  CDS            BleoR: antibiotic-binding protein; Sh ble from Streptoalloteichus hindustanus; confers resistance to bleomycin, phleomycin, and Zeocin™
   6858..38      -  promoter       EM7 promoter (across the origin): synthetic bacterial promoter&nbsp
>Addgene plasmid #171375 | pcDNA3.1(-)-Gαi3-YFP (Citrine variant, b/c loop insert) | addgene full sequence | sequence record 343903 | Addgene NGS Result
ACTATGCCGATATACTATGCCGATGATTAATTGTCAACACGTGCTGATCAGATCCGAAAATGGATATACA
AGCTCCCGGGAGCTTTTTGCAAAAGCCTAGGCCTCCAAAAAAGCCTCCTCACTACTTCTGGAATAGCTCA
GAGGCAGAGGCGGCCTCGGCCTCTGCATAAATAAAAAAAATTAGTCAGCCATGGGGCGGAGAATGGGCGG
AACTGGGCGGAGTTAGGGGCGGGATGGGCGGAGTTAGGGGCGGGACTATGGTTGCTGACTAATTGAGATG
CATGCTTTGCATACTTCTGCCTGCTGGGGAGCCTGGGGACTTTCCACACCTGGTTGCTGACTAATTGAGA
TGCATGCTTTGCATACTTCTGCCTGCTGGGGAGCCTGGGGACTTTCCACACCCTAACTGACACACATTCC
ACAGAATTAATTCGCGTTAAATTTTTGTTAAATCAGCTCATTTTTTAACCAATAGGCCGAAATCGGCAAA
ATCCCTTATAAATCAAAAGAATAGACCGAGATAGGGT
[37 nt withheld, positions 528-564]
AAAGAACGTGGACTCCAACGTCAAAGG
[49 nt withheld, positions 592-640]
T
[91 nt withheld, positions 642-732]
G
[124 nt withheld, positions 734-857]
GGGGATACCCCCTAGAGCCCCAGCTGGTTCTTTCCGCCTCAGAAGCCATAGAGCCCACCGCATCCCCAGC
ATGCCTGCTATTGTCTTCCCAATCCTCCCCCTTGCTGTCCTGCCCCACCCCACCCCCCAGAATAGAATGA
CACCTACTCAGACAATGCGATGCAATTTCCTCATTTTATTAGGAAAGGACAGTGGGAGTGGCACCTTCCA
GGGTCAAGGAAGGCACGGGGGAGGGGCAAACAACAGATGGCTGGCAACTAGAAGGCACAGTCGAGGCTGA
TCAGCGGTTTAAACTTAAGCTTGGTACCGAGCTCGGATCCACTAGTCCAGTGTGGTGGAATTCTGCAGAT
ATCCAGCACAGTGGCGGCCGCTCGAGCGGCCGCCAGTGTGATGGATATCTGCAGAATTCGGATCCTCAGT
AAAGCCCACATTCCTTTAAGTTGTTTTTAATGATGACATCTGTAACAGCATCAAAAACAAACTGCACGTT
TTTGGTGTCAGTGGCACAGGTAAAGTGAGTGTAGACCTCCTTGGTGTCCTTTCTTCGGTTCAGATCTTCA
AACTGGCACTGGATGTAAGCAGCTGCCTCTTCGTACGTATTGGAACCTGTGTATTCTGGATAACAGATTG
TTAATGGACTCCTCTTTATTTTTTCCTCAAAAAGGTCTTTCTTATTAAGGAAGAGAATGATTGAAGTGTC
TGTAAACCATTTGTTGTTACAAATGCTGTCAAACAATTTCATGCTTTCATGCATTCGGTTCATTTCCTCG
TCCTCAGCCAGAACAAGGTCGTAATCACTGAGAGCCACACAAAAGATAATTGCTGTCACTCCCTCAAAAC
AGTGGATCCACTTTTTCCGTTCGGATCTTTGGCCACCTACATCAAACATTTTGAAGTAGAGCTCCTTGAA
GGTGAAGTGGGTCTCCACAATGCCTGTAGTCTTCACTCTCGTCCGAAGAACATCTTGCTGAGTTGGAATG
TAGTTGGTCTGGGATATTCTATCCAAATCATTTAGGTAATATGAAGCAGAATCATTGAGCTGATATTCCC
TGGACCTGCTGAAGCATGCCTGCACCCCGCCATCTCGCCATAAACGTTTAATCACGCCTGCTAGTTCTGA
AGTCATGACTCCTTCCTCAGCGCTCTTGTACAGCTCGTCCATGCCGAGAGTGATCCCGGCGGCGGTCACG
AACTCCAGCAGGACCATGTGATCGCGCTTCTCGTTGGGGTCTTTGCTCAGGGCGGACTGGTAGCTCAGGT
AGTGGTTGTCGGGCAGCAGCACGGGGCCGTCGCCGATGGGGGTGTTCTGCTGGTAGTGGTCGGCGAGCTG
CACGCTGCCGTCCTCGATGTTGTGGCGGATCTTGAAGTTCACCTTGATGCCGTTCTTCTGCTTGTCGGCC
ATGATATAGACGTTGTGGCTGTTGTAGTTGTACTCCAGCTTGTGCCCCAGGATGTTGCCGTCCTCCTTGA
AGTCGATGCCCTTCAGCTCGATGCGGTTCACCAGGGTGTCGCCCTCGAACTTCACCTCGGCGCGGGTCTT
GTAGTTGCCGTCGTCCTTGAAGAAGATGGTGCGCTCCTGGACGTAGCCTTCGGGCATGGCGGACTTGAAG
AAGTCGTGCTGCTTCATGTGGTCGGGGTAGCGGGCGAAGCACATCAGGCCGTAGCCGAAGGTGGTCACGA
GGGTGGGCCAGGGCACGGGCAGCTTGCCGGTGGTGCAGATGAACTTCAGGGTCAGCTTGCCGTAGGTGGC
ATCGCCCTCGCCCTCGCCGGACACGCTGAACTTGTGGCCGTTTACGTCGCCGTCCAGCTCGACCAGGATG
GGCACCACCCCGGTGAACAGCTCCTCGCCCTTGCTCACCATAGCGCTGCCAGCTAAAACAAATAACTGTC
GGGCATCATCCGCTCTGGCAGCTTCCCCAAAATCAATCTTCAACCGTCCCATGGCTCTTATGATTGCAAT
GATGGACTGAATGGTATTGCTGTAGACGACAACTTTATACTGCTTACACTCGTCCTCGGAATAGCCATCC
TCATGAATGATTTTCATCTGTTTCACAATAGTACTTTTACCAGATTCTCCAGCGCCGAGCAGCAGCAGCT
TCACTTCTTTGGCCGCTTTCTCTCCGTCCTCCCGCAAGTTGCGGTCGATCATCTTACTCCGCTCCACCGC
CGCCTTGTCCTCGGCGCTCAACGTGCAGCCCATGAGAATTCCAGCACACTGGCGGCCGTTACTAGAGGGC
CCGTTTAAACGCTAGCCAGCTTGGGTCTCCCTATAGTGAGTCGTATTAATTTCGATAAGCCAGTAAGCAG
TGGGTTCTCTAGTTAGCCAGAGAGCTCTGCTTATATAGACCTCCCACCGTACACGCCTACCGCCCATTTG
CGTCAATGGGGCGGAGTTGTTACGACATTTTGGAAAGTCCCGTTGATTTTGGTGCCAAAACAAACTCCCA
TTGACGTCAATGGGGTGGAGACTTGGAAATCCCCGTGAGTCAAACCGCTATCCACGCCCATTGATGTACT
GCCAAAACCGCATCACCATGGTAATAGCGATGACTAATACGTAGATGTACTGCCAAGTAGGAAAGTCCCA
TAAGGTCATGTACTGGGCATAATGCCAGGCGGGCCATTTACCGTCATTGACGTCAATAGGGGGCGTACTT
GGCATATGATACACTTGATGTACTGCCAAGTGGGCAGTTTACCGTAAATACTCCACCCATTGACGTCAAT
GGAAAGTCCCTATTGGCGTTACTATGGGAACATACGTCATTATTGACGTCAATGGGCGGGGGTCGTTGGG
CGGTCAGCCAGGCGGGCCATTTACCGTAAGTTATGTAACGCGGAACTCCATATATGGGCTATGAACTAAT
GACCCCGTAATTGATTACTATTAATAACTAGTCAATAATCAATGTCAACGCGTATATCTGGCCCGTACAT
CGCGAAGCAGCGCAAAACGCCTAACCCTAAGCAGATTCTTCATGCAATTGTCGGTCAAGCCTTGCCTTGT
TGTAGCTTAAATTTTGCTCGCGCACTACTCAGCGACCTCCAACACACAAGCAGGGAGCAGATACTGGCTT
AACTATGCGGCATCAGAGCAGATTGTACTGAGAGTGCACCATAGGGGATCGGGAGATCTCCCGATCCGTC
GACGTCAGGTGGCACTTTTCGGGGAAATGTGCGCGGAACCCCTATTTGTTTATTTTTCTAAATACATTCA
AATATGTATCCGCTCATGAGACAATAACCCTGATAAATGCTTCAATAATATTGAAAAAGGAAGAGTATGA
GTATTCAACATTTCCGTGTCGCCCTTATTCCCTTTTTTGCGGCATTTTGCCTTCCTGTTTTTGCTCACCC
AGAAACGCTGGTGAAAGTAAAAGATGCTGAAGATCAGTTGGGTGCACGAGTGGGTTACATCGAACTGGAT
CTCAACAGCGGTAAGATCCTTGAGAGTTTTCGCCCCGAAGAACGTTTTCCAATGATGAGCACTTTTAAAG
TTCTGCTATGTGGCGCGGTATTATCCCGTATTGACGCCGGGCAAGAGCAACTCGGTCGCCGCATACACTA
TTCTCAGAATGACTTGGTTGAGTACTCACCAGTCACAGAAAAGCATCTTACGGATGGCATGACAGTAAGA
GAATTATGCAGTGCTGCCATAACCATGAGTGATAACACTGCGGCCAACTTACTTCTGACAACGATCGGAG
GACCGAAGGAGCTAACCGCTTTTTTGCACAACATGGGGGATCATGTAACTCGCCTTGATCGTTGGGAACC
GGAGCTGAATGAAGCCATACCAAACGACGAGCGTGACACCACGATGCCTGTAGCAATGGCAACAACGTTG
CGCAAACTATTAACTGGCGAACTACTTACTCTAGCTTCCCGGCAACAATTAATAGACTGGATGGAGGCGG
ATAAAGTTGCAGGACCACTTCTGCGCTCGGCCCTTCCGGCTGGCTGGTTTATTGCTGATAAATCTGGAGC
CGGTGAGCGTGGGTCTCGCGGTATCATTGCAGCACTGGGGCCAGATGGTAAGCCCTCCCGTATCGTAGTT
ATCTACACGACGGGGAGTCAGGCAACTATGGATGAACGAAATAGACAGATCGCTGAGATAGGTGCCTCAC
TGATTAAGCATTGGTAACTGTCAGACCAAGTTTACTCATATATACTTTAGATTGATTTAAAACTTCATTT
TTAATTTAAAAGGATCTAGGTGAAGATCCTTTTTGATAATCTCATGACCAAAATCCCTTAACGTGAGTTT
TCGTTCCACTGAGCGTCAGACCCCGTAGAAAAGATCAAAGGATCTTCTTGAGATCCTTTTTTTCTGCGCG
TAATCTGCTGCTTGCAAACAAAAAAACCACCGCTACCAGCGGTGGTTTGTTTGCCGGATCAAGAGCTACC
AACTCTTTTTCCGAAGGTAACTGGCTTCAGCAGAGCGCAGATACCAAATACTGTTCTTCTAGTGTAGCCG
TAGTTAGGCCACCACTTCAAGAACTCTGTAGCACCGCCTACATACCTCGCTCTGCTAATCCTGTTACCAG
TGGCTGCTGCCAGTGGCGATAAGTCGTGTCTTACCGGGTTGGACTCAAGACGATAGTTACCGGATAAGGC
GCAGCGGTCGGGCTGAACGGGGGGTTCGTGCACACAGCCCAGCTTGGAGCGAACGACCTACACCGAACTG
AGATACCTACAGCGTGAGCTATGAGAAAGCGCCACGCTTCCCGAAGGGAGAAAGGCGGACAGGTATCCGG
TAAGCGGCAGGGTCGGAACAGGAGAGCGCACGAGGGAGCTTCCAGGGGGAAACGCCTGGTATCTTTATAG
TCCTGTCGGGTTTCGCCACCTCTGACTTGAGCGTCGATTTTTGTGATGCTCGTCAGGGGGGCGGAGCCTA
TGGAAAAACGCCAGCAACGCGGCCTTTTTACGGTTCCTGGCCTTTTGCTGGCCTTTTGCTCACATGTTCT
TTCCTGCGTTATCCCCTGATTCTGTGGATAACCGTATTACCGCCTTTGAGTGAGCTGATACCGCTCGCCG
CAGCCGAACGACCGAGCGCAGCGAGTCAGTGAGCGAGGAAGCGGAAGAGCGCCCAATACGCAAACCGCCT
CTCCCCGCGCGTTGGCCGATTCATTAATGCAGCTGGCACGACAGGTTTCCCGACTGGAAAGCGGGCAGTG
AGCGCAACGCAATTAATGTGAGTTAGCTCACTCATTAGGCACCCCAGGCTTTACACTTTATGCTTCCGGC
TCGTATGTTGTGTGGAATTGTGAGCGGATAACAATTTCACACAGGAAACAGCTATGACCATGATTACGCC
AAGCTCTAGCTAGAGGTCGACGGTATACAGACATGATAAGATACATTGATGAGTTTGGACAAACCACAAC
TAGAATGCAGTGAAAAAAATGCTTTATTTGTGAAATTTGTGATGCTATTGCTTTATTTGTAACCATTATA
AGCTGCAATAAACAAGTTGGGGTGGGCGAAGAACTCCAGCATGAGATCCCCGCGCTGGAGGATCATCCAG
CCGGCGTCCCGGAAAACGATTCCGAAGCCCAACCTTTCATAGAAGGCGGCGGTGGAATCGAAATCTCGTA
GCACGTGTCAGTCCTGCTCCTCGGCCACGAAGTGCACGCAGTTGCCGGCCGGGTCGCGCAGGGCGAACTC
CCGCCCCCACGGCTGCTCGCCGATCTCGGTCATGGCCGGCCCGGAGGCGTCCCGGAAGTTCGTGGACACG
ACCTCCGACCACTCGGCGTACAGCTCGTCCAGGCCGCGCACCCACACCCAGGCCAGGGTGTTGTCCGGCA
CCACCTGGTCCTGGACCGCGCTGATGAACAGGGTCACGTCGTCCCGGACCACACCGGCGAAGTCGTCCTC
CACGAAGTCCCGGGAGAACCCGAGCCGGTCGGTCCAGAACTCGACCGCTCCGGCGACGTCGCGCGCGGTG
AGCACCGGAACGGCACTGGTCAACTTGGCCATGGTTTAGTTCCTCACCTTGTCGTATTAT
